Addgene plasmid #71310: TC9pAB
Purpose: used as a template for in vitro transcription of Cas9 mRNA after linearizing with BbsI
Depositing lab: Karl Degenhardt. Depositing organization: Children's Hospital of Philadelphia.
Backbone
  Vector backbone: PCR2-1 TOPO
  Backbone manufacturer: Thermo-Fisher
  Backbone size w/o insert (bp): 3900
  Total vector size (bp): 8115
  Vector type: in vitro transcription
Growth in bacteria
  Bacterial resistance: Ampicillin and Kanamycin, 100 & 50 μg/mL
  Growth temperature: 37°C
  Growth strain: DH5alpha
  Copy number: Unknown
Gene/Insert
  Gene/Insert name: Cas9
  Species: S. pyogenes
  Promoter: T7
  Tag / fusion protein: NLS (N terminal on insert); NLS (C terminal on insert)
  Cloning method: TOPO Cloning
  Sequencing primers: 5′ T7; 3′ M13-Rev
Terms and licenses: Academic/Nonprofit Terms; Industry Terms: Not Available to Industry
Depositor comments: The poly A tail included in the sequence is sufficient for purification of full length transcript using an oligo dT column. This decreases the amount of incomplete transcripts (and therefore decreases truncated Cas9 proteins).
How to cite: TC9pAB was a gift from Karl Degenhardt (Addgene plasmid # 71310 ; http://n2t.net/addgene:71310 ; RRID:Addgene_71310)
