[The description below was written by a language model from this plasmid's Addgene catalogue record and pLannotate feature annotations shown in this document.]
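Description:
TC9pAB is an in vitro transcription template plasmid of about 8.1 kb, built by TOPO cloning a Streptococcus pyogenes Cas9 cassette into the pCR2.1-TOPO backbone. It is propagated in E. coli using the high-copy ColE1/pUC-type origin and carries both a β-lactamase gene (ampicillin resistance) and the neo/nptII gene (kanamycin resistance). An f1 phage origin is also present. Backbone remnants flanking the cloning site include a lacI fragment, the CAP binding site, the lac promoter and operator, and a lacZα fragment left over from the interrupted blue/white screening region. A Tn5 transposase fragment lies upstream of the kanamycin marker.

The payload sits downstream of a bacteriophage T7 promoter, which drives transcription of the full Cas9 coding sequence. The annotation software splits this sequence into contiguous N- and C-terminal portions, but they form one continuous open reading frame. The catalogue lists nuclear localization signals at both ends of the protein. The feature table explicitly annotates only the C-terminal bipartite nucleoplasmin NLS, although there is unannotated space between the T7 promoter and the start of the Cas9 annotation. According to the depositor, a poly(A) tract is encoded after the coding sequence, though it is not annotated in the feature table.

The plasmid is linearized with BbsI for run-off transcription by T7 RNA polymerase. This yields a polyadenylated Cas9 mRNA whose encoded tail is long enough to capture full-length transcripts on an oligo-dT column. That purification step reduces incomplete transcripts and therefore truncated Cas9 protein. The record does not specify the downstream application of the mRNA.
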