Features (pLannotate 1.2.2; 15 found; start..end, strand, type, name):
      2..94      +  CDS            lacI (fragment): lac repressor; lacI; The lac repressor binds to the lac operator to inhibit transcription in E. coli. This inhibition can be relieved by adding lactose or isopropyl-β-D-thiogalactopyranoside (IPTG).
    107..128     +  protein_bind   CAP binding site: CAP binding activates transcription in the presence of cAMP. E. coli catabolite activator protein
    143..173     +  promoter       lac promoter: promoter for the E. coli lac operon
    181..197     +  protein_bind   lac operator: The lac repressor binds to the lac operator to inhibit transcription in E. coli. This inhibition can be relieved by adding lactose or isopropyl-β-D-thiogalactopyranoside (IPTG). lac repressor encoded by lacI
    301..319     +  promoter       T7 promoter: promoter for bacteriophage T7 RNA polymerase
    383..1984    +  CDS            Cas9(N): N-terminal portion of Streptococcus pyogenes Cas9 (Zetsche et al., 2015)
   1985..4483    +  CDS            Cas9(C): C-terminal portion of Streptococcus pyogenes Cas9 (Zetsche et al., 2015)
   4484..4531    +  CDS            nucleoplasmin NLS: bipartite nuclear localization signal from nucleoplasmin
   4594..4727    +  CDS            lacZα (fragment): LacZα fragment of β-galactosidase; lacZ fragment
   4731..5159    +  rep_origin     f1 ori (sequence partly withheld): f1 bacteriophage origin of replication; arrow indicates direction of (+) strand synthesis
   5172..5471    +  CDS            tnpA (fragment): TN5P_ECOLX - Also known as tnp. Experimental evidence at protein level: Swiss-Prot protein existence level 1. Mediates transposition of transposon Tn5 by a 'cut and paste' mechanism. First, the monomeric transposase binds the 19 bp inverted DNA repeats flanking the transposon. Then, dimerization of the DNA- bound transposase creates a synaptic DNA complex. After nicking of the first DNA strand, excision of the transposon proceeds through a series of intermediates. The transposase then mediates the insertion of the transposon at a new site by strand transfer. The activity of the wild- type tran
   5503..6294    +  CDS            neo: KKA2_KLEPN - Also known as kan, nptII. Experimental evidence at protein level: Swiss-Prot protein existence level 1. Resistance to kanamycin, neomycin, paromomycin, ribostamycin, butirosin and gentamicin B. From Klebsiella pneumoniae.
   6298..6314    +  promoter       AmpR promoter (fragment): bla
   6315..7175    +  CDS            AmpR: β-lactamase; bla; confers resistance to ampicillin, carbenicillin, and related antibiotics
   7346..7934    +  rep_origin     ori: high-copy-number ColE1/pMB1/pBR322/pUC origin of replication
>Addgene plasmid #71310 | TC9pAB | depositor full sequence | sequence record 129410 | TC9pAB sequence 8115 bps
AGCGCCCAATACGCAAACCGCCTCTCCCCGCGCGTTGGCCGATTCATTAATGCAGCTGGCACGACAGGTT
TCCCGACTGGAAAGCGGGCAGTGAGCGCAACGCAATTAATGTGAGTTAGCTCACTCATTAGGCACCCCAG
GCTTTACACTTTATGCTTCCGGCTCGTATGTTGTGTGGAATTGTGAGCGGATAACAATTTCACACAGGAA
ACAGCTATGACCATGATTACGCCAAGCTTGGTACCGAGCTCGGATCCACTAGTAACGGCCGCCAGTGTGC
TGGAATTCGCCCTTAGGAATTAATACGACTCACTATAGGGTGACCGCCACCATGGCCCCAAAGAAGAAGC
GGAAGGTCGGTATCCACGGAGTCCCAGCAGCCGACAAGAAGTACAGCATCGGCCTGGACATCGGCACCAA
CTCTGTGGGCTGGGCCGTGATCACCGACGAGTACAAGGTGCCCAGCAAGAAATTCAAGGTGCTGGGCAAC
ACCGACCGGCACAGCATCAAGAAGAACCTGATCGGAGCCCTGCTGTTCGACAGCGGCGAAACAGCCGAGG
CCACCCGGCTGAAGAGAACCGCCAGAAGAAGATACACCAGACGGAAGAACCGGATCTGCTATCTGCAAGA
GATCTTCAGCAACGAGATGGCCAAGGTGGACGACAGCTTCTTCCACAGACTGGAAGAGTCCTTCCTGGTG
GAAGAGGATAAGAAGCACGAGCGGCACCCCATCTTCGGCAACATCGTGGACGAGGTGGCCTACCACGAGA
AGTACCCCACCATCTACCACCTGAGAAAGAAACTGGTGGACAGCACCGACAAGGCCGACCTGCGGCTGAT
CTATCTGGCCCTGGCCCACATGATCAAGTTCCGGGGCCACTTCCTGATCGAGGGCGACCTGAACCCCGAC
AACAGCGACGTGGACAAGCTGTTCATCCAGCTGGTGCAGACCTACAACCAGCTGTTCGAGGAAAACCCCA
TCAACGCCAGCGGCGTGGACGCCAAGGCCATCCTGTCTGCCAGACTGAGCAAGAGCAGACGGCTGGAAAA
TCTGATCGCCCAGCTGCCCGGCGAGAAGAAGAATGGCCTGTTCGGAAACCTGATTGCCCTGAGCCTGGGC
CTGACCCCCAACTTCAAGAGCAACTTCGACCTGGCCGAGGATGCCAAACTGCAGCTGAGCAAGGACACCT
ACGACGACGACCTGGACAACCTGCTGGCCCAGATCGGCGACCAGTACGCCGACCTGTTTCTGGCCGCCAA
GAACCTGTCCGACGCCATCCTGCTGAGCGACATCCTGAGAGTGAACACCGAGATCACCAAGGCCCCCCTG
AGCGCCTCTATGATCAAGAGATACGACGAGCACCACCAGGACCTGACCCTGCTGAAAGCTCTCGTGCGGC
AGCAGCTGCCTGAGAAGTACAAAGAGATTTTCTTCGACCAGAGCAAGAACGGCTACGCCGGCTACATTGA
CGGCGGAGCCAGCCAGGAAGAGTTCTACAAGTTCATCAAGCCCATCCTGGAAAAGATGGACGGCACCGAG
GAACTGCTCGTGAAGCTGAACAGAGAGGACCTGCTGCGGAAGCAGCGGACCTTCGACAACGGCAGCATCC
CCCACCAGATCCACCTGGGAGAGCTGCACGCCATTCTGCGGCGGCAGGAAGATTTTTACCCATTCCTGAA
GGACAACCGGGAAAAGATCGAGAAGATCCTGACCTTCCGCATCCCCTACTACGTGGGCCCTCTGGCCAGG
GGAAACAGCAGATTCGCCTGGATGACCAGAAAGAGCGAGGAAACCATCACCCCCTGGAACTTCGAGGAAG
TGGTGGACAAGGGCGCTTCCGCCCAGAGCTTCATCGAGCGGATGACCAACTTCGATAAGAACCTGCCCAA
CGAGAAGGTGCTGCCCAAGCACAGCCTGCTGTACGAGTACTTCACCGTGTATAACGAGCTGACCAAAGTG
AAATACGTGACCGAGGGAATGAGAAAGCCCGCCTTCCTGAGCGGCGAGCAGAAAAAGGCCATCGTGGACC
TGCTGTTCAAGACCAACCGGAAAGTGACCGTGAAGCAGCTGAAAGAGGACTACTTCAAGAAAATCGAGTG
CTTCGACTCCGTGGAAATCTCCGGCGTGGAAGATCGGTTCAACGCCTCCCTGGGCACATACCACGATCTG
CTGAAAATTATCAAGGACAAGGACTTCCTGGACAATGAGGAAAACGAGGACATTCTGGAAGATATCGTGC
TGACCCTGACACTGTTTGAGGACAGAGAGATGATCGAGGAACGGCTGAAAACCTATGCCCACCTGTTCGA
CGACAAAGTGATGAAGCAGCTGAAGCGGCGGAGATACACCGGCTGGGGCAGGCTGAGCCGGAAGCTGATC
AACGGCATCCGGGACAAGCAGTCCGGCAAGACAATCCTGGATTTCCTGAAGTCCGACGGCTTCGCCAACA
GAAACTTCATGCAGCTGATCCACGACGACAGCCTGACCTTTAAAGAGGACATCCAGAAAGCCCAGGTGTC
CGGCCAGGGCGATAGCCTGCACGAGCACATTGCCAATCTGGCCGGCAGCCCCGCCATTAAGAAGGGCATC
CTGCAGACAGTGAAGGTGGTGGACGAGCTCGTGAAAGTGATGGGCCGGCACAAGCCCGAGAACATCGTGA
TCGAAATGGCCAGAGAGAACCAGACCACCCAGAAGGGACAGAAGAACAGCCGCGAGAGAATGAAGCGGAT
CGAAGAGGGCATCAAAGAGCTGGGCAGCCAGATCCTGAAAGAACACCCCGTGGAAAACACCCAGCTGCAG
AACGAGAAGCTGTACCTGTACTACCTGCAGAATGGGCGGGATATGTACGTGGACCAGGAACTGGACATCA
ACCGGCTGTCCGACTACGATGTGGACCATATCGTGCCTCAGAGCTTTCTGAAGGACGACTCCATCGACAA
CAAGGTGCTGACCAGAAGCGACAAGAACCGGGGCAAGAGCGACAACGTGCCCTCCGAAGAGGTCGTGAAG
AAGATGAAGAACTACTGGCGGCAGCTGCTGAACGCCAAGCTGATTACCCAGAGAAAGTTCGACAATCTGA
CCAAGGCCGAGAGAGGCGGCCTGAGCGAACTGGATAAGGCCGGCTTCATCAAGAGACAGCTGGTGGAAAC
CCGGCAGATCACAAAGCACGTGGCACAGATCCTGGACTCCCGGATGAACACTAAGTACGACGAGAATGAC
AAGCTGATCCGGGAAGTGAAAGTGATCACCCTGAAGTCCAAGCTGGTGTCCGATTTCCGGAAGGATTTCC
AGTTTTACAAAGTGCGCGAGATCAACAACTACCACCACGCCCACGACGCCTACCTGAACGCCGTCGTGGG
AACCGCCCTGATCAAAAAGTACCCTAAGCTGGAAAGCGAGTTCGTGTACGGCGACTACAAGGTGTACGAC
GTGCGGAAGATGATCGCCAAGAGCGAGCAGGAAATCGGCAAGGCTACCGCCAAGTACTTCTTCTACAGCA
ACATCATGAACTTTTTCAAGACCGAGATTACCCTGGCCAACGGCGAGATCCGGAAGCGGCCTCTGATCGA
GACAAACGGCGAAACCGGGGAGATCGTGTGGGATAAGGGCCGGGATTTTGCCACCGTGCGGAAAGTGCTG
AGCATGCCCCAAGTGAATATCGTGAAAAAGACCGAGGTGCAGACAGGCGGCTTCAGCAAAGAGTCTATCC
TGCCCAAGAGGAACAGCGATAAGCTGATCGCCAGAAAGAAGGACTGGGACCCTAAGAAGTACGGCGGCTT
CGACAGCCCCACCGTGGCCTATTCTGTGCTGGTGGTGGCCAAAGTGGAAAAGGGCAAGTCCAAGAAACTG
AAGAGTGTGAAAGAGCTGCTGGGGATCACCATCATGGAAAGAAGCAGCTTCGAGAAGAATCCCATCGACT
TTCTGGAAGCCAAGGGCTACAAAGAAGTGAAAAAGGACCTGATCATCAAGCTGCCTAAGTACTCCCTGTT
CGAGCTGGAAAACGGCCGGAAGAGAATGCTGGCCTCTGCCGGCGAACTGCAGAAGGGAAACGAACTGGCC
CTGCCCTCCAAATATGTGAACTTCCTGTACCTGGCCAGCCACTATGAGAAGCTGAAGGGCTCCCCCGAGG
ATAATGAGCAGAAACAGCTGTTTGTGGAACAGCACAAGCACTACCTGGACGAGATCATCGAGCAGATCAG
CGAGTTCTCCAAGAGAGTGATCCTGGCCGACGCTAATCTGGACAAAGTGCTGTCCGCCTACAACAAGCAC
CGGGATAAGCCCATCAGAGAGCAGGCCGAGAATATCATCCACCTGTTTACCCTGACCAATCTGGGAGCCC
CTGCCGCCTTCAAGTACTTTGACACCACCATCGACCGGAAGAGGTACACCAGCACCAAAGAGGTGCTGGA
CGCCACCCTGATCCACCAGAGCATCACCGGCCTGTACGAGACACGGATCGACCTGTCTCAGCTGGGAGGC
GACAAAAGGCCGGCGGCCACGAAAAAGGCCGGCCAGGCAAAAAAGAAAAAGTAAGAAAAAAAAAAAAAAA
AAAAAAAAAAAAAAAAGTCTTCAAGGGCGAATTCTGCCTCGAGGTCGTGACTGGGAAAACCCTGGCGTTA
CCCAACTTAATCGCCTTGCAGCACATCCCCCTTTCGCCAGCTGGCGTAATAGCGAAGAGGCCCGCACCGA
TCGCCCTTCCCAACAGTTGCGCAGCCTGAATGGCGAATGG
[124 nt withheld, positions 4731-4854]
C
[91 nt withheld, positions 4856-4946]
A
[49 nt withheld, positions 4948-4996]
CCTTTGACGTTGGAGTCCACGTTCTTT
[37 nt withheld, positions 5024-5060]
ACCCTATCTCGGTCTATTCTTTTGATTTATAAGGGATTTTGCCGATTTCGGCCTATTGGTTAAAAAATGA
GCTGATTTAACAAAAATTTAACGCGAATTTTAACAAAATTCAGGGCGCAAGGGCTGCTAAAGGAAGCGGA
ACACGTAGAAAGCCAGTCCGCAGAAACGGTGCTGACCCCGGATGAATGTCAGCTACTGGGCTATCTGGAC
AAGGGAAAACGCAAGCGCAAAGAGAAAGCAGGTAGCTTGCAGTGGGCTTACATGGCGATAGCTAGACTGG
GCGGTTTTATGGACAGCAAGCGAACCGGAATTGCCAGCTGGGGCGCCCTCTGGTAAGGTTGGGAAGCCCT
GCAAAGTAAACTGGATGGCTTTCTTGCCGCCAAGGATCTGATGGCGCAGGGGATCAAGATCTGATCAAGA
GACAGGATGAGGATCGTTTCGCATGATTGAACAAGATGGATTGCACGCAGGTTCTCCGGCCGCTTGGGTG
GAGAGGCTATTCGGCTATGACTGGGCACAACAGACAATCGGCTGCTCTGATGCCGCCGTGTTCCGGCTGT
CAGCGCAGGGGCGCCCGGTTCTTTTTGTCAAGACCGACCTGTCCGGTGCCCTGAATGAACTGCAGGACGA
GGCAGCGCGGCTATCGTGGCTGGCCACGACGGGCGTTCCTTGCGCAGCTGTGCTCGACGTTGTCACTGAA
GCGGGAAGGGACTGGCTGCTATTGGGCGAAGTGCCGGGGCAGGATCTCCTGTCATCCCACCTTGCTCCTG
CCGAGAAAGTATCCATCATGGCTGATGCAATGCGGCGGCTGCATACGCTTGATCCGGCTACCTGCCCATT
CGACCACCAAGCGAAACATCGCATCGAGCGAGCACGTACTCGGATGGAAGCCGGTCTTGTCGATCAGGAT
GATCTGGACGAAGAGCATCAGGGGCTCGCGCCAGCCGAACTGTTCGCCAGGCTCAAGGCGCGCATGCCCG
ACGGCGAGGATCTCGTCGTGACCCATGGCGATGCCTGCTTGCCGAATATCATGGTGGAAAATGGCCGCTT
TTCTGGATTCATCGACTGTGGCCGGCTGGGTGTGGCGGACCGCTATCAGGACATAGCGTTGGCTACCCGT
GATATTGCTGAAGAGCTTGGCGGCGAATGGGCTGACCGCTTCCTCGTGCTTTACGGTATCGCCGCTCCCG
ATTCGCAGCGCATCGCCTTCTATCGCCTTCTTGACGAGTTCTTCTGAATTGAAAAAGGAAGAGTATGAGT
ATTCAACATTTCCGTGTCGCCCTTATTCCCTTTTTTGCGGCATTTTGCCTTCCTGTTTTTGCTCACCCAG
AAACGCTGGTGAAAGTAAAAGATGCTGAAGATCAGTTGGGTGCACGAGTGGGTTACATCGAACTGGATCT
CAACAGCGGTAAGATCCTTGAGAGTTTTCGCCCCGAAGAACGTTTTCCAATGATGAGCACTTTTAAAGTT
CTGCTATGTGGCGCGGTATTATCCCGTATTGACGCCGGGCAAGAGCAACTCGGTCGCCGCATACACTATT
CTCAGAATGACTTGGTTGAGTACTCACCAGTCACAGAAAAGCATCTTACGGATGGCATGACAGTAAGAGA
ATTATGCAGTGCTGCCATAACCATGAGTGATAACACTGCGGCCAACTTACTTCTGACAACGATCGGAGGA
CCGAAGGAGCTAACCGCTTTTTTGCACAACATGGGGGATCATGTAACTCGCCTTGATCGTTGGGAACCGG
AGCTGAATGAAGCCATACCAAACGACGAGCGTGACACCACGATGCCTGTAGCAATGGCAACAACGTTGCG
CAAACTATTAACTGGCGAACTACTTACTCTAGCTTCCCGGCAACAATTAATAGACTGGATGGAGGCGGAT
AAAGTTGCAGGACCACTTCTGCGCTCGGCCCTTCCGGCTGGCTGGTTTATTGCTGATAAATCTGGAGCCG
GTGAGCGTGGGTCTCGCGGTATCATTGCAGCACTGGGGCCAGATGGTAAGCCCTCCCGTATCGTAGTTAT
CTACACGACGGGGAGTCAGGCAACTATGGATGAACGAAATAGACAGATCGCTGAGATAGGTGCCTCACTG
ATTAAGCATTGGTAACTGTCAGACCAAGTTTACTCATATATACTTTAGATTGATTTAAAACTTCATTTTT
AATTTAAAAGGATCTAGGTGAAGATCCTTTTTGATAATCTCATGACCAAAATCCCTTAACGTGAGTTTTC
GTTCCACTGAGCGTCAGACCCCGTAGAAAAGATCAAAGGATCTTCTTGAGATCCTTTTTTTCTGCGCGTA
ATCTGCTGCTTGCAAACAAAAAAACCACCGCTACCAGCGGTGGTTTGTTTGCCGGATCAAGAGCTACCAA
CTCTTTTTCCGAAGGTAACTGGCTTCAGCAGAGCGCAGATACCAAATACTGTTCTTCTAGTGTAGCCGTA
GTTAGGCCACCACTTCAAGAACTCTGTAGCACCGCCTACATACCTCGCTCTGCTAATCCTGTTACCAGTG
GCTGCTGCCAGTGGCGATAAGTCGTGTCTTACCGGGTTGGACTCAAGACGATAGTTACCGGATAAGGCGC
AGCGGTCGGGCTGAACGGGGGGTTCGTGCACACAGCCCAGCTTGGAGCGAACGACCTACACCGAACTGAG
ATACCTACAGCGTGAGCTATGAGAAAGCGCCACGCTTCCCGAAGGGAGAAAGGCGGACAGGTATCCGGTA
AGCGGCAGGGTCGGAACAGGAGAGCGCACGAGGGAGCTTCCAGGGGGAAACGCCTGGTATCTTTATAGTC
CTGTCGGGTTTCGCCACCTCTGACTTGAGCGTCGATTTTTGTGATGCTCGTCAGGGGGGCGGAGCCTATG
GAAAAACGCCAGCAACGCGGCCTTTTTACGGTTCCTGGCCTTTTGCTGGCCTTTTGCTCACATGTTCTTT
CCTGCGTTATCCCCTGATTCTGTGGATAACCGTATTACCGCCTTTGAGTGAGCTGATACCGCTCGCCGCA
GCCGAACGACCGAGCGCAGCGAGTCAGTGAGCGAGGAAGCGGAAG
