>Addgene plasmid #71310 | TC9pAB | addgene partial sequence | sequence record 129611 | T7 5'-TAATACGACTCACTATAGGG-3'
GTCGGTATCCACGGAGTCCCAGCAGCCGACAAGAAGTACAGCATCGGCCTGGACATCGGCACCAACTCTG
TGGGCTGGGCCGTGATCACCGACGAGTACAAGGTGCCCAGCAAGAAATTCAAGGTGCTGGGCAACACCGA
CCGGCACAGCATCAAGAAGAACCTGATCGGAGCCCTGCTGTTCGACAGCGGCGAAACAGCCGAGGCCACC
CGGCTGAAGAGAACCGCCAGAAGAAGATACACCAGACGGAAGAACCGGATCTGCTATCTGCAAGAGATCT
TCAGCAACGAGATGGCCAAGGTGGACGACAGCTTCTTCCACAGACTGGAAGAGTCCTTCCTGGTGGAAGA
GGATAAGAAGCACGAGCGGCACCCCATCTTCGGCAACATCGTGGACGAGGTGGCCTACCACGAGAAGTAC
CCCACCATCTACCACCTGAGAAAGAAACTGGTGGACAGCACCGACAAGGCCGACCTGCGGCTGATCTATC
TGGCCCTGGCCCACATGATCAAGTTCCGGGGCCACTTCCTGATCGAGGGCGACCTGAACCCCGACAACAG
CGACGTGGACAAGCTGTTCATCCAGCTGGTGCAGACCTACAACCAGCTGTTCGAGGAAAACCCCATCAAC
GCCAGCGGCGTGGACGCCAAGGCCATCCTGTCTGCCAGACTGAGCAAGAGCAGACGGCTGGAAAATCTGA
TCGCCCAGCTGCCCGGCGAGAAGAAGAATGGCCTGTTCGGAAACCTGATTGCCCTGAGCCTGGGCCTGAC
CC
