>Addgene plasmid #71310 | TC9pAB | addgene partial sequence | sequence record 129612 | M13-Rev 5'-CAGGAAACAGCTATGACC-3'
TAGTAACGGCCGCCAGTGTGCTGGAATTCGCCCTTAGGAATTAATACGACTCACTATAGGGTGACCGCCA
CCATGGCCCCAAAGAAGAAGCGGAAGGTCGGTATCCACGGAGTCCCAGCAGCCGACAAGAAGTACAGCAT
CGGCCTGGACATCGGCACCAACTCTGTGGGCTGGGCCGTGATCACCGACGAGTACAAGGTGCCCAGCAAG
AAATTCAAGGTGCTGGGCAACACCGACCGGCACAGCATCAAGAAGAACCTGATCGGAGCCCTGCTGTTCG
ACAGCGGCGAAACAGCCGAGGCCACCCGGCTGAAGAGAACCGCCAGAAGAAGATACACCAGACGGAAGAA
CCGGATCTGCTATCTGCAAGAGATCTTCAGCAACGAGATGGCCAAGGTGGACGACAGCTTCTTCCACAGA
CTGGAAGAGTCCTTCCTGGTGGAAGAGGATAAGAAGCACGAGCGGCACCCCATCTTCGGCAACATCGTGG
ACGAGGTGGCCTACCACGAGAAGTACCCCACCATCTACCACCTGAGAAAGAAACTGGTGGACAGCACCGA
CAAGGCCGACCTGCGGCTGATCTATCTGGCCCTGGCCCACATGATCAAGTTCCGGGGCCACTTCCTGATC
GAGGGCGACCTGAACCCCGACAACAGCGACGTGGACAAGCTGTTCATCCAGCTGGTGCAGACCTACAACC
AGCTGTTCGAGGAAAACCCCATCAACGCCAGCGGCGTGGACGCCAAGGCCATCCTGTCTGCCAGACTGAG
CAAGAGCAGACGGCTGGAA
